Addgene plasmid #87391: p426_Cas9_gRNA-CAN1y
Purpose: All-in-one CRISPR plasmid for integrating, deleting, or replacing a gene in S. cerevisiae. High-copy, URA3 plasmid contains human codon-optimized Cas9 and a guide RNA targeting CAN1y sequence GATACGTTCTCTATGGAGGA in yeast chromosome 6.
Depositing lab: Aindrila Mukhopadhyay. Depositing organization: Lawrence Berkeley National Laboratory. Publication: A Cas9-based toolkit to program gene expression in Saccharomyces cerevisiae. Reider Apel A, d'Espaux L, Wehrs M, Sachs D, Li RA, Tong GJ, Garber M, Nnadi O, Zhuang W, Hillson NJ, Keasling JD, Mukhopadhyay A. Nucleic Acids Res. 2017 Jan 9;45(1):496-508. doi: 10.1093/nar/gkw1023. Epub 2016 Nov 28. PubMed 27899650.
Backbone
  Vector backbone: p426
  Vector type: CRISPR
  Selectable markers: URA3
Growth in bacteria
  Bacterial resistance: Ampicillin, 100 μg/mL
  Growth temperature: 37°C
  Growth strain: DH5alpha
  Copy number: High Copy
Gene/Insert
  Gene/Insert name: Human Optimized S. pyogenes Cas9 and guide RNA targeting CAN1y
  gRNA/shRNA sequence: GATACGTTCTCTATGGAGGA
  Species: S. cerevisiae (budding yeast)
  Promoter: ADH1, pTyrosine
  Cloning method: Gibson Cloning
  Sequencing primers: 5′ M13 Rev
Terms and licenses: Academic/Nonprofit Terms; Industry Terms: Not Available to Industry
How to cite: p426_Cas9_gRNA-CAN1y was a gift from Aindrila Mukhopadhyay (Addgene plasmid # 87391 ; http://n2t.net/addgene:87391 ; RRID:Addgene_87391)
