[The description below was written by a language model from this plasmid's Addgene catalogue record and pLannotate feature annotations shown in this document.]
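Description:
p426_Cas9_gRNA-CAN1y is an all-in-one CRISPR shuttle plasmid of about 11.1 kb for genome editing in Saccharomyces cerevisiae, built on the p426 backbone. In E. coli it replicates from a high-copy ColE1/pUC-type origin and is selected with ampicillin through the β-lactamase gene. In yeast it is maintained at high copy by the 2μ origin and selected by uracil prototrophy via URA3 under its own promoter. URA3 is counterselectable with 5-FOA, a property that in principle allows the plasmid to be removed after editing. The backbone also carries an f1 origin, T7 and T3 promoters, lac promoter/operator elements, and fragments of lacZα, lacI, rop and bom, all remnants of the parental cloning vector.

The payload consists of two expression units in the same orientation. A human codon-optimized Streptococcus pyogenes Cas9 coding sequence is driven by the yeast ADH1 promoter and terminated by the CYC1 terminator. Upstream of it, a tRNA element precedes the S. pyogenes guide RNA scaffold. This element corresponds to the "pTyrosine" promoter in the record, a tRNA-based RNA polymerase III arrangement. The spacer directs Cas9 to a site designated CAN1y, which the record places on yeast chromosome 6. The resulting double-strand break can be repaired with a co-supplied donor, and the stated purpose is to integrate, delete or replace a gene at that locus. The plasmid belongs to a Cas9 toolkit for programming gene expression in yeast. The depositor's sequence and the repository's sequencing result differ by only 11 nt in length and show the same set of features in the same relative arrangement.
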