Features (pLannotate 1.2.2; 22 found; start..end, strand, type, name):
     69..1411    +  rep_origin     2μ ori: yeast 2μ plasmid origin of replication
   1438..1542    +  promoter       AmpR promoter: bla
   1543..2403    +  CDS            AmpR: β-lactamase; bla; confers resistance to ampicillin, carbenicillin, and related antibiotics
   2574..3162    +  rep_origin     ori: high-copy-number ColE1/pMB1/pBR322/pUC origin of replication
   3345..3437    +  CDS            lacI (fragment): lac repressor; lacI; The lac repressor binds to the lac operator to inhibit transcription in E. coli. This inhibition can be relieved by adding lactose or isopropyl-β-D-thiogalactopyranoside (IPTG).
   3450..3471    +  protein_bind   CAP binding site: CAP binding activates transcription in the presence of cAMP. E. coli catabolite activator protein
   3486..3516    +  promoter       lac promoter: promoter for the E. coli lac operon
   3520..3542    +  protein_bind   lac operator (fragment): The lac repressor binds to the lac operator to inhibit transcription in E. coli. This inhibition can be relieved by adding lactose or isopropyl-β-D-thiogalactopyranoside (IPTG). lac repressor encoded by lacI
   3585..3603    +  promoter       T3 promoter: promoter for bacteriophage T3 RNA polymerase
   3648..3736    +  ncRNA          tRNA: Accession: RF00005 - tRNA
   3830..3905    +  misc_RNA       gRNA scaffold: guide RNA scaffold for the Streptococcus pyogenes CRISPR/Cas9 system
   3991..4695    +  promoter       ADH1 promoter: S. cerevisiae ADH1; promoter for alcohol dehydrogenase 1
   4705..8808    +  CDS            cas9: CAS9_STRP1 - Also known as csn1 From Streptococcus pyogenes serotype M1.
   8903..9092    +  terminator     CYC1 terminator: S. cerevisiae CYC1; transcription terminator for CYC1
   9123..9141    -  promoter       T7 promoter: promoter for bacteriophage T7 RNA polymerase
   9149..9304    +  CDS            lacZα (fragment): LacZα fragment of β-galactosidase; lacZ fragment
   9312..9767    +  rep_origin     f1 ori (sequence partly withheld): f1 bacteriophage origin of replication; arrow indicates direction of (+) strand synthesis
   9768..9819    -  misc_feature   bom (fragment): basis of mobility region from pBR322
   9898..10701   -  CDS            URA3: orotidine-5'-phosphate decarboxylase, required for uracil biosynthesis; S. cerevisiae URA3; yeast auxotrophic marker, counterselectable with 5-fluoroorotic acid (5-FOA)
  10702..10917   -  promoter       URA3 promoter: S. cerevisiae URA3
  10932..10981   -  misc_feature   bom (fragment): basis of mobility region from pBR322
  11083..1       -  CDS            rop (fragment) (across the origin): Rop protein, which maintains plasmids at low copy number; rop
>Addgene plasmid #87391 | p426_Cas9_gRNA-CAN1y | depositor full sequence | sequence record 170416 | p426_Cas9_gRNA-CAN1y sequence 11117 bps
GACGAAAGGGCCTCGTGATACGCCTATTTTTATAGGTTAATGTCATGATAATAATGGTTTCTTAGTATGA
TCCAATATCAAAGGAAATGATAGCATTGAAGGATGAGACTAATCCAATTGAGGAGTGGCAGCATATAGAA
CAGCTAAAGGGTAGTGCTGAAGGAAGCATACGATACCCCGCATGGAATGGGATAATATCACAGGAGGTAC
TAGACTACCTTTCATCCTACATAAATAGACGCATATAAGTACGCATTTAAGCATAAACACGCACTATGCC
GTTCTTCTCATGTATATATATATACAGGCAACACGCAGATATAGGTGCGACGTGAACAGTGAGCTGTATG
TGCGCAGCTCGCGTTGCATTTTCGGAAGCGCTCGTTTTCGGAAACGCTTTGAAGTTCCTATTCCGAAGTT
CCTATTCTCTAGAAAGTATAGGAACTTCAGAGCGCTTTTGAAAACCAAAAGCGCTCTGAAGACGCACTTT
CAAAAAACCAAAAACGCACCGGACTGTAACGAGCTACTAAAATATTGCGAATACCGCTTCCACAAACATT
GCTCAAAAGTATCTCTTTGCTATATATCTCTGTGCTATATCCCTATATAACCTACCCATCCACCTTTCGC
TCCTTGAACTTGCATCTAAACTCGACCTCTACATTTTTTATGTTTATCTCTAGTATTACTCTTTAGACAA
AAAAATTGTAGTAAGAACTATTCATAGAGTGAATCGAAAACAATACGAAAATGTAAACATTTCCTATACG
TAGTATATAGAGACAAAATAGAAGAAACCGTTCATAATTTTCTGACCAATGAAGAATCATCAACGCTATC
ACTTTCTGTTCACAAAGTATGCGCAATCCACATCGGTATAGAATATAATCGGGGATGCCTTTATCTTGAA
AAAATGCACCCGCAGCTTCGCTAGTAATCAGTAAACGCGGGAAGTGGAGTCAGGCTTTTTTTATGGAAGA
GAAAATAGACACCAAAGTAGCCTTCTTCTAACCTTAACGGACCTACAGTGCAAAAAGTTATCAAGAGACT
GCATTATAGAGCGCACAAAGGAGAAAAAAAGTAATCTAAGATGCTTTGTTAGAAAAATAGCGCTCTCGGG
ATGCATTTTTGTAGAACAAAAAAGAAGTATAGATTCTTTGTTGGTAAAATAGCGCTCTCGCGTTGCATTT
CTGTTCTGTAAAAATGCAGCTCAGATTCTTTGTTTGAAAAATTAGCGCTCTCGCGTTGCATTTTTGTTTT
ACAAAAATGAAGCACAGATTCTTCGTTGGTAAAATAGCGCTTTCGCGTTGCATTTCTGTTCTGTAAAAAT
GCAGCTCAGATTCTTTGTTTGAAAAATTAGCGCTCTCGCGTTGCATTTTTGTTCTACAAAATGAAGCACA
GATGCTTCGTTCAGGTGGCACTTTTCGGGGAAATGTGCGCGGAACCCCTATTTGTTTATTTTTCTAAATA
CATTCAAATATGTATCCGCTCATGAGACAATAACCCTGATAAATGCTTCAATAATATTGAAAAAGGAAGA
GTATGAGTATTCAACATTTCCGTGTCGCCCTTATTCCCTTTTTTGCGGCATTTTGCCTTCCTGTTTTTGC
TCACCCAGAAACGCTGGTGAAAGTAAAAGATGCTGAAGATCAGTTGGGTGCACGAGTGGGTTACATCGAA
CTGGATCTCAACAGCGGTAAGATCCTTGAGAGTTTTCGCCCCGAAGAACGTTTTCCAATGATGAGCACTT
TTAAAGTTCTGCTATGTGGCGCGGTATTATCCCGTATTGACGCCGGGCAAGAGCAACTCGGTCGCCGCAT
ACACTATTCTCAGAATGACTTGGTTGAGTACTCACCAGTCACAGAAAAGCATCTTACGGATGGCATGACA
GTAAGAGAATTATGCAGTGCTGCCATAACCATGAGTGATAACACTGCGGCCAACTTACTTCTGACAACGA
TCGGAGGACCGAAGGAGCTAACCGCTTTTTTGCACAACATGGGGGATCATGTAACTCGCCTTGATCGTTG
GGAACCGGAGCTGAATGAAGCCATACCAAACGACGAGCGTGACACCACGATGCCTGTAGCAATGGCAACA
ACGTTGCGCAAACTATTAACTGGCGAACTACTTACTCTAGCTTCCCGGCAACAATTAATAGACTGGATGG
AGGCGGATAAAGTTGCAGGACCACTTCTGCGCTCGGCCCTTCCGGCTGGCTGGTTTATTGCTGATAAATC
TGGAGCCGGTGAGCGTGGGTCTCGCGGTATCATTGCAGCACTGGGGCCAGATGGTAAGCCCTCCCGTATC
GTAGTTATCTACACGACGGGGAGTCAGGCAACTATGGATGAACGAAATAGACAGATCGCTGAGATAGGTG
CCTCACTGATTAAGCATTGGTAACTGTCAGACCAAGTTTACTCATATATACTTTAGATTGATTTAAAACT
TCATTTTTAATTTAAAAGGATCTAGGTGAAGATCCTTTTTGATAATCTCATGACCAAAATCCCTTAACGT
GAGTTTTCGTTCCACTGAGCGTCAGACCCCGTAGAAAAGATCAAAGGATCTTCTTGAGATCCTTTTTTTC
TGCGCGTAATCTGCTGCTTGCAAACAAAAAAACCACCGCTACCAGCGGTGGTTTGTTTGCCGGATCAAGA
GCTACCAACTCTTTTTCCGAAGGTAACTGGCTTCAGCAGAGCGCAGATACCAAATACTGTCCTTCTAGTG
TAGCCGTAGTTAGGCCACCACTTCAAGAACTCTGTAGCACCGCCTACATACCTCGCTCTGCTAATCCTGT
TACCAGTGGCTGCTGCCAGTGGCGATAAGTCGTGTCTTACCGGGTTGGACTCAAGACGATAGTTACCGGA
TAAGGCGCAGCGGTCGGGCTGAACGGGGGGTTCGTGCACACAGCCCAGCTTGGAGCGAACGACCTACACC
GAACTGAGATACCTACAGCGTGAGCTATGAGAAAGCGCCACGCTTCCCGAAGGGAGAAAGGCGGACAGGT
ATCCGGTAAGCGGCAGGGTCGGAACAGGAGAGCGCACGAGGGAGCTTCCAGGGGGAAACGCCTGGTATCT
TTATAGTCCTGTCGGGTTTCGCCACCTCTGACTTGAGCGTCGATTTTTGTGATGCTCGTCAGGGGGGCGG
AGCCTATGGAAAAACGCCAGCAACGCGGCCTTTTTACGGTTCCTGGCCTTTTGCTGGCCTTTTGCTCACA
TGTTCTTTCCTGCGTTATCCCCTGATTCTGTGGATAACCGTATTACCGCCTTTGAGTGAGCTGATACCGC
TCGCCGCAGCCGAACGACCGAGCGCAGCGAGTCAGTGAGCGAGGAAGCGGAAGAGCGCCCAATACGCAAA
CCGCCTCTCCCCGCGCGTTGGCCGATTCATTAATGCAGCTGGCACGACAGGTTTCCCGACTGGAAAGCGG
GCAGTGAGCGCAACGCAATTAATGTGAGTTACCTCACTCATTAGGCACCCCAGGCTTTACACTTTATGCT
TCCGGCTCCTATGTTGTGTGGAATTGTGAGCGGATAACAATTTCACACAGGAAACAGCTATGACCATGAT
TACGCCAAGCGCGCAATTAACCCTCACTAAAGGGAACAAAAGCTGGAGCTAGTATACTCTTTCTTCAACA
ATTAAATACTCTCGGTAGCCAAGTTGGTTTAAGGCGCAAGACTGTAATTTATCACTACGAAATCTTGAGA
TCGGGCGTTCGACTCGCCCCCGGGAGAGATGGCCGGCATGGTCCCAGCCTCCTCGCTGGCGCCGGCTGGG
CAACACCTTCGGGTGGCGAATGGGACTTTGATACGTTCTCTATGGAGGAGTTTTAGAGCTAGAAATAGCA
AGTTAAAATAAGGCTAGTCCGTTATCAACTTGAAAAAGTGGCACCGAGTCGGTGCTTTTTTTATTTTTTG
TCACTATTGTTATGTAAAATGCCACCTCTGACAGTATGGAACGCAAACTTCTGTCTAGTGGATAGTCGAC
ATCCTTTTGTTGTTTCCGGGTGTACAATATGGACTTCCTCTTTTCTGGCAACCAAACCCATACATCGGGA
TTCCTATAATACCTTCGTTGGTCTCCCTAACATGTAGGTGGCGGAGGGGAGATATACAATAGAACAGATA
CCAGACAAGACATAATGGGCTAAACAAGACTACACCAATTACACTGCCTCATTGATGGTGGTACATAACG
AACTAATACTGTAGCCCTAGACTTGATAGCCATCATCATATCGAAGTTTCACTACCCTTTTTCCATTTGC
CATCTATTGAAGTAATAATAGGCGCATGCAACTTCTTTTCTTTTTTTTTCTTTTCTCTCTCCCCCGTTGT
TGTCTCACCATATCCGCAATGACAAAAAAATGATGGAAGACACTAAAGGAAAAAATTAACGACAAAGACA
GCACCAACAGATGTCGTTGTTCCAGAGCTGATGAGGGGTATCTCGAAGCACACGAAACTTTTTCCTTCCT
TCATTCACGCACACTACTCTCTAATGAGCAACGGTATACGGCCTTCCTTCCAGTTACTTGAATTTGAAAT
AAAAAAAAGTTTGCTGTCTTGCTATCAAGTATAAATAGACCTGCAATTATTAATCTTTTGTTTCCTCGTC
ATTGTTCTCGTTCCCTTTCTTCCTTGTTTCTTTTTCTGCACAATATTTCAAGCTATACCAAGCATACAAT
CAACTTGGAAAAAAATGGACAAGAAGTACTCCATTGGGCTCGATATCGGCACAAACAGCGTCGGTTGGGC
CGTCATTACGGACGAGTACAAGGTGCCGAGCAAAAAATTCAAAGTTCTGGGCAATACCGATCGCCACAGC
ATAAAGAAGAACCTCATTGGCGCCCTCCTGTTCGACTCCGGGGAGACGGCCGAAGCCACGCGGCTCAAAA
GAACAGCACGGCGCAGATATACCCGCAGAAAGAATCGGATCTGCTACCTGCAGGAGATCTTTAGTAATGA
GATGGCTAAGGTGGATGACTCTTTCTTCCATAGGCTGGAGGAGTCCTTTTTGGTGGAGGAGGATAAAAAG
CACGAGCGCCACCCAATCTTTGGCAATATCGTGGACGAGGTGGCGTACCATGAAAAGTACCCAACCATAT
ATCATCTGAGGAAGAAGCTTGTAGACAGTACTGATAAGGCTGACTTGCGGTTGATCTATCTCGCGCTGGC
GCATATGATCAAATTTCGGGGACACTTCCTCATCGAGGGGGACCTGAACCCAGACAACAGCGATGTCGAC
AAACTCTTTATCCAACTGGTTCAGACTTACAATCAGCTTTTCGAAGAGAACCCGATCAACGCATCCGGAG
TTGACGCCAAAGCAATCCTGAGCGCTAGGCTGTCCAAATCCCGGCGGCTCGAAAACCTCATCGCACAGCT
CCCTGGGGAGAAGAAGAACGGCCTGTTTGGTAATCTTATCGCCCTGTCACTCGGGCTGACCCCCAACTTT
AAATCTAACTTCGACCTGGCCGAAGATGCCAAGCTTCAACTGAGCAAAGACACCTACGATGATGATCTCG
ACAATCTGCTGGCCCAGATCGGCGACCAGTACGCAGACCTTTTTTTGGCGGCAAAGAACCTGTCAGACGC
CATTCTGCTGAGTGATATTCTGCGAGTGAACACGGAGATCACCAAAGCTCCGCTGAGCGCTAGTATGATC
AAGCGCTATGATGAGCACCACCAAGACTTGACTTTGCTGAAGGCCCTTGTCAGACAGCAACTGCCTGAGA
AGTACAAGGAAATTTTCTTCGATCAGTCTAAAAATGGCTACGCCGGATACATTGACGGCGGAGCAAGCCA
GGAGGAATTTTACAAATTTATTAAGCCCATCTTGGAAAAAATGGACGGCACCGAGGAGCTGCTGGTAAAG
CTTAACAGAGAAGATCTGTTGCGCAAACAGCGCACTTTCGACAATGGAAGCATCCCCCACCAGATTCACC
TGGGCGAACTGCACGCTATCCTCAGGCGGCAAGAGGATTTCTACCCCTTTTTGAAAGATAACAGGGAAAA
GATTGAGAAAATCCTCACATTTCGGATACCCTACTATGTAGGCCCCCTCGCCCGGGGAAATTCCAGATTC
GCGTGGATGACTCGCAAATCAGAAGAGACCATCACTCCCTGGAACTTCGAGGAAGTCGTGGATAAGGGGG
CCTCTGCCCAGTCCTTCATCGAAAGGATGACTAACTTTGATAAAAATCTGCCTAACGAAAAGGTGCTTCC
TAAACACTCTCTGCTGTACGAGTACTTCACAGTTTATAACGAGCTCACCAAGGTCAAATACGTCACAGAA
GGGATGAGAAAGCCAGCATTCCTGTCTGGAGAGCAGAAGAAAGCTATCGTGGACCTCCTCTTCAAGACGA
ACCGGAAAGTTACCGTGAAACAGCTCAAAGAAGACTATTTCAAAAAGATTGAATGTTTCGACTCTGTTGA
AATCAGCGGAGTGGAGGATCGCTTCAACGCATCCCTGGGAACGTATCACGATCTCCTGAAAATCATTAAA
GACAAGGACTTCCTGGACAATGAGGAGAACGAGGACATTCTTGAGGACATTGTCCTCACCCTTACGTTGT
TTGAAGATAGGGAGATGATTGAAGAACGCTTGAAAACTTACGCTCATCTCTTCGACGACAAAGTCATGAA
ACAGCTCAAGAGGCGCCGATATACAGGATGGGGGCGGCTGTCAAGAAAACTGATCAATGGGATCCGAGAC
AAGCAGAGTGGAAAGACAATCCTGGATTTTCTTAAGTCCGATGGATTTGCCAACCGGAACTTCATGCAGT
TGATCCATGATGACTCTCTCACCTTTAAGGAGGACATCCAGAAAGCACAAGTTTCTGGCCAGGGGGACAG
TCTTCACGAGCACATCGCTAATCTTGCAGGTAGCCCAGCTATCAAAAAGGGAATACTGCAGACCGTTAAG
GTCGTGGATGAACTCGTCAAAGTAATGGGAAGGCATAAGCCCGAGAATATCGTTATCGAGATGGCCCGAG
AGAACCAAACTACCCAGAAGGGACAGAAGAACAGTAGGGAAAGGATGAAGAGGATTGAAGAGGGTATAAA
AGAACTGGGGTCCCAAATCCTTAAGGAACACCCAGTTGAAAACACCCAGCTTCAGAATGAGAAGCTCTAC
CTGTACTACCTGCAGAACGGCAGGGACATGTACGTGGATCAGGAACTGGACATCAATCGGCTCTCCGACT
ACGACGTGGATCATATCGTGCCCCAGTCTTTTCTCAAAGATGATTCTATTGATAATAAAGTGTTGACAAG
ATCCGATAAAAATAGAGGGAAGAGTGATAACGTCCCCTCAGAAGAAGTTGTCAAGAAAATGAAAAATTAT
TGGCGGCAGCTGCTGAACGCCAAACTGATCACACAACGGAAGTTCGATAATCTGACTAAGGCTGAACGAG
GTGGCCTGTCTGAGTTGGATAAAGCCGGCTTCATCAAAAGGCAGCTTGTTGAGACACGCCAGATCACCAA
GCACGTGGCCCAAATTCTCGATTCACGCATGAACACCAAGTACGATGAAAATGACAAACTGATTCGAGAG
GTGAAAGTTATTACTCTGAAGTCTAAGCTGGTCTCAGATTTCAGAAAGGACTTTCAGTTTTATAAGGTGA
GAGAGATCAACAATTACCACCATGCGCATGATGCCTACCTGAATGCAGTGGTAGGCACTGCACTTATCAA
AAAATATCCCAAGCTTGAATCTGAATTTGTTTACGGAGACTATAAAGTGTACGATGTTAGGAAAATGATC
GCAAAGTCTGAGCAGGAAATAGGCAAGGCCACCGCTAAGTACTTCTTTTACAGCAATATTATGAATTTTT
TCAAGACCGAGATTACACTGGCCAATGGAGAGATTCGGAAGCGACCACTTATCGAAACAAACGGAGAAAC
AGGAGAAATCGTGTGGGACAAGGGTAGGGATTTCGCGACAGTCCGGAAGGTCCTGTCCATGCCGCAGGTG
AACATCGTTAAAAAGACCGAAGTACAGACCGGAGGCTTCTCCAAGGAAAGTATCCTCCCGAAAAGGAACA
GCGACAAGCTGATCGCACGCAAAAAAGATTGGGACCCCAAGAAATACGGCGGATTCGATTCTCCTACAGT
CGCTTACAGTGTACTGGTTGTGGCCAAAGTGGAGAAAGGGAAGTCTAAAAAACTCAAAAGCGTCAAGGAA
CTGCTGGGCATCACAATCATGGAGCGATCAAGCTTCGAAAAAAACCCCATCGACTTTCTCGAGGCGAAAG
GATATAAAGAGGTCAAAAAAGACCTCATCATTAAGCTTCCCAAGTACTCTCTCTTTGAGCTTGAAAACGG
CCGGAAACGAATGCTCGCTAGTGCGGGCGAGCTGCAGAAAGGTAACGAGCTGGCACTGCCCTCTAAATAC
GTTAATTTCTTGTATCTGGCCAGCCACTATGAAAAGCTCAAAGGGTCTCCCGAAGATAATGAGCAGAAGC
AGCTGTTCGTGGAACAACACAAACACTACCTTGATGAGATCATCGAGCAAATAAGCGAATTCTCCAAAAG
AGTGATCCTCGCCGACGCTAACCTCGATAAGGTGCTTTCTGCTTACAATAAGCACAGGGATAAGCCCATC
AGGGAGCAGGCAGAAAACATTATCCACTTGTTTACTCTGACCAACTTGGGCGCGCCTGCAGCCTTCAAGT
ACTTCGACACCACCATAGACAGAAAGCGGTACACCTCTACAAAGGAGGTCCTGGACGCCACACTGATTCA
TCAGTCAATTACGGGGCTCTATGAAACAAGAATCGACCTCTCTCAGCTCGGTGGAGACAGCAGGGCTGAC
CCCAAGAAGAAGAGGAAGGTGTGATCTCTTCTCGAGTCATGTAATTAGTTATGTCACGCTTACGTTCACG
CCCTCCCCCCACATCCGCTCTAACCGAAAAGGAAGGAGTTAGACAACCTGAAGTCTAGGTCCCTATTTAT
TTTTTTATAGTTATGTTAGTATTAAGAACGTTATTTATATTTCAAATTTTTCTTTTTTTTCTGTACAGAC
GCGTGTACGCATGTAACATTATACTGAAAACCTTGCTTGAGAAGGTTTTGGGACGCTCGAAGGCTTTAAT
TTGCGGCCGGTACCCAATTCGCCCTATAGTGAGTCGTATTACGCGCGCTCACTGGCCGTCGTTTTACAAC
GTCGTGACTGGGAAAACCCTGGCGTTACCCAACTTAATCGCCTTGCAGCACATCCCCCTTTCGCCAGCTG
GCGTAATAGCGAAGAGGCCCGCACCGATCGCCCTTCCCAACAGTTGCGCAGCCTGAATGGCGAATGGCGC
G
[124 nt withheld, positions 9312-9435]
C
[91 nt withheld, positions 9437-9527]
A
[49 nt withheld, positions 9529-9577]
CCTTTGACGTTGGAGTCCACGTTCTTT
[37 nt withheld, positions 9605-9641]
ACCCTATCTCGGTCTATTCTTTTGATTTATAAGGGATTTTGCCGATTTCGGCCTATTGGTTAAAAAATGA
GCTGATTTAACAAAAATTTAACGCGAATTTTAACAAAATATTAACGTTTACAATTTCCTGATGCGGTATT
TTCTCCTTACGCATCTGTGCGGTATTTCACACCGCATAGGGTAATAACTGATATAATTAAATTGAAGCTC
TAATTTGTGAGTTTAGTATACATGCATTTACTTATAATACAGTTTTTTAGTTTTGCTGGCCGCATCTTCT
CAAATATGCTTCCCAGCCTGCTTTTCTGTAACGTTCACCCTCTACCTTAGCATCCCTTCCCTTTGCAAAT
AGTCCTCTTCCAACAATAATAATGTCAGATCCTGTAGAGACCACATCATCCACGGTTCTATACTGTTGAC
CCAATGCGTCTCCCTTGTCATCTAAACCCACACCGGGTGTCATAATCAACCAATCGTAACCTTCATCTCT
TCCACCCATGTCTCTTTGAGCAATAAAGCCGATAACAAAATCTTTGTCGCTCTTCGCAATGTCAACAGTA
CCCTTAGTATATTCTCCAGTAGATAGGGAGCCCTTGCATGACAATTCTGCTAACATCAAAAGGCCTCTAG
GTTCCTTTGTTACTTCTTCTGCCGCCTGCTTCAAACCGCTAACAATACCTGGGCCCACCACACCGTGTGC
ATTCGTAATGTCTGCCCATTCTGCTATTCTGTATACACCCGCAGAGTACTGCAATTTGACTGTATTACCA
ATGTCAGCAAATTTTCTGTCTTCGAAGAGTAAAAAATTGTACTTGGCGGATAATGCCTTTAGCGGCTTAA
CTGTGCCCTCCATGGAAAAATCAGTCAAGATATCCACATGTGTTTTTAGTAAACAAATTTTGGGACCTAA
TGCTTCAACTAACTCCAGTAATTCCTTGGTGGTACGAACATCCAATGAAGCACACAAGTTTGTTTGCTTT
TCGTGCATGATATTAAATAGCTTGGCAGCAACAGGACTAGGATGAGTAGCAGCACGTTCCTTATATGTAG
CTTTCGACATGATTTATCTTCGTTTCCTGCAGGTTTTTGTTCTGTGCAGTTGGGTTAAGAATACTGGGCA
ATTTCATGTTTCTTCAACACTACATATGCGTATATATACCAATCTAAGTCTGTGCTCCTTCCTTCGTTCT
TCCTTCTGTTCGGAGATTACCGAATCAAAAAAATTTCAAGGAAACCGAAATCAAAAAAAAGAATAAAAAA
AAAATGATGAATTGAATTGAAAAGCTGTGGTATGGTGCACTCTCAGTACAATCTGCTCTGATGCCGCATA
GTTAAGCCAGCCCCGACACCCGCCAACACCCGCTGACGCGCCCTGACGGGCTTGTCTGCTCCCGGCATCC
GCTTACAGACAAGCTGTGACCGTCTCCGGGAGCTGCATGTGTCAGAGGTTTTCACCGTCATCACCGAAAC
GCGCGA
