Features (pLannotate 1.2.2; 22 found; start..end, strand, type, name):
    194..782     -  rep_origin     ori: high-copy-number ColE1/pMB1/pBR322/pUC origin of replication
    953..1813    -  CDS            AmpR: β-lactamase; bla; confers resistance to ampicillin, carbenicillin, and related antibiotics
   1814..1918    -  promoter       AmpR promoter: bla
   1945..3287    -  rep_origin     2μ ori: yeast 2μ plasmid origin of replication
   3355..3390    +  CDS            rop (fragment): Rop protein, which maintains plasmids at low copy number; rop
   3492..3541    +  misc_feature   bom (fragment): basis of mobility region from pBR322
   3549..3764    +  promoter       URA3 promoter: S. cerevisiae URA3
   3765..4568    +  CDS            URA3: orotidine-5'-phosphate decarboxylase, required for uracil biosynthesis; S. cerevisiae URA3; yeast auxotrophic marker, counterselectable with 5-fluoroorotic acid (5-FOA)
   4647..4698    +  misc_feature   bom (fragment): basis of mobility region from pBR322
   4726..5154    -  rep_origin     f1 ori (sequence partly withheld): f1 bacteriophage origin of replication; arrow indicates direction of (+) strand synthesis
   5158..5313    -  CDS            lacZα (fragment): LacZα fragment of β-galactosidase; lacZ fragment
   5321..5339    +  promoter       T7 promoter: promoter for bacteriophage T7 RNA polymerase
   5370..5559    -  terminator     CYC1 terminator: S. cerevisiae CYC1; transcription terminator for CYC1
   5654..9757    -  CDS            Cas9: Cas9 (Csn1) endonuclease from the Streptococcus pyogenes Type II CRISPR/Cas system generates RNA-guided double strand breaks in DNA
   9767..10471   -  promoter       ADH1 promoter: S. cerevisiae ADH1; promoter for alcohol dehydrogenase 1
  10557..10632   -  misc_RNA       gRNA scaffold: guide RNA scaffold for the Streptococcus pyogenes CRISPR/Cas9 system
  10724..10812   -  ncRNA          tRNA: Accession: RF00005 - tRNA
  10859..10877   -  promoter       T3 promoter: promoter for bacteriophage T3 RNA polymerase
  10920..10942   -  protein_bind   lac operator (fragment): The lac repressor binds to the lac operator to inhibit transcription in E. coli. This inhibition can be relieved by adding lactose or isopropyl-β-D-thiogalactopyranoside (IPTG). lac repressor encoded by lacI
  10946..10976   -  promoter       lac promoter: promoter for the E. coli lac operon
  10991..11012   -  protein_bind   CAP binding site: CAP binding activates transcription in the presence of cAMP. E. coli catabolite activator protein
  11025..11      -  CDS            lacI (fragment) (across the origin): lac repressor; lacI; The lac repressor binds to the lac operator to inhibit transcription in E. coli. This inhibition can be relieved by adding lactose or isopropyl-β-D-thiogalactopyranoside (IPTG).
>Addgene plasmid #87391 | p426_Cas9_gRNA-CAN1y | addgene full sequence | sequence record 193434 | Addgene NGS Result
GTATTGGGCGCTCTTCCGCTTCCTCGCTCACTGACTCGCTGCGCTCGGTCGTTCGGCTGCGGCGAGCGGT
ATCAGCTCACTCAAAGGCGGTAATACGGTTATCCACAGAATCAGGGGATAACGCAGGAAAGAACATGTGA
GCAAAAGGCCAGCAAAAGGCCAGGAACCGTAAAAAGGCCGCGTTGCTGGCGTTTTTCCATAGGCTCCGCC
CCCCTGACGAGCATCACAAAAATCGACGCTCAAGTCAGAGGTGGCGAAACCCGACAGGACTATAAAGATA
CCAGGCGTTTCCCCCTGGAAGCTCCCTCGTGCGCTCTCCTGTTCCGACCCTGCCGCTTACCGGATACCTG
TCCGCCTTTCTCCCTTCGGGAAGCGTGGCGCTTTCTCATAGCTCACGCTGTAGGTATCTCAGTTCGGTGT
AGGTCGTTCGCTCCAAGCTGGGCTGTGTGCACGAACCCCCCGTTCAGCCCGACCGCTGCGCCTTATCCGG
TAACTATCGTCTTGAGTCCAACCCGGTAAGACACGACTTATCGCCACTGGCAGCAGCCACTGGTAACAGG
ATTAGCAGAGCGAGGTATGTAGGCGGTGCTACAGAGTTCTTGAAGTGGTGGCCTAACTACGGCTACACTA
GAAGAACAGTATTTGGTATCTGCGCTCTGCTGAAGCCAGTTACCTTCGGAAAAAGAGTTGGTAGCTCTTG
ATCCGGCAAACAAACCACCGCTGGTAGCGGTGGTTTTTTTGTTTGCAAGCAGCAGATTACGCGCAGAAAA
AAAGGATCTCAAGAAGATCCTTTGATCTTTTCTACGGGGTCTGACGCTCAGTGGAACGAAAACTCACGTT
AAGGGATTTTGGTCATGAGATTATCAAAAAGGATCTTCACCTAGATCCTTTTAAATTAAAAATGAAGTTT
TAAATCAATCTAAAGTATATATGAGTAAACTTGGTCTGACAGTTACCAATGCTTAATCAGTGAGGCACCT
ATCTCAGCGATCTGTCTATTTCGTTCATCCATAGTTGCCTGACTCCCCGTCGTGTAGATAACTACGATAC
GGGAGGGCTTACCATCTGGCCCCAGTGCTGCAATGATACCGCGAGACCCACGCTCACCGGCTCCAGATTT
ATCAGCAATAAACCAGCCAGCCGGAAGGGCCGAGCGCAGAAGTGGTCCTGCAACTTTATCCGCCTCCATC
CAGTCTATTAATTGTTGCCGGGAAGCTAGAGTAAGTAGTTCGCCAGTTAATAGTTTGCGCAACGTTGTTG
CCATTGCTACAGGCATCGTGGTGTCACGCTCGTCGTTTGGTATGGCTTCATTCAGCTCCGGTTCCCAACG
ATCAAGGCGAGTTACATGATCCCCCATGTTGTGCAAAAAAGCGGTTAGCTCCTTCGGTCCTCCGATCGTT
GTCAGAAGTAAGTTGGCCGCAGTGTTATCACTCATGGTTATGGCAGCACTGCATAATTCTCTTACTGTCA
TGCCATCCGTAAGATGCTTTTCTGTGACTGGTGAGTACTCAACCAAGTCATTCTGAGAATAGTGTATGCG
GCGACCGAGTTGCTCTTGCCCGGCGTCAATACGGGATAATACCGCGCCACATAGCAGAACTTTAAAAGTG
CTCATCATTGGAAAACGTTCTTCGGGGCGAAAACTCTCAAGGATCTTACCGCTGTTGAGATCCAGTTCGA
TGTAACCCACTCGTGCACCCAACTGATCTTCAGCATCTTTTACTTTCACCAGCGTTTCTGGGTGAGCAAA
AACAGGAAGGCAAAATGCCGCAAAAAAGGGAATAAGGGCGACACGGAAATGTTGAATACTCATACTCTTC
CTTTTTCAATATTATTGAAGCATTTATCAGGGTTATTGTCTCATGAGCGGATACATATTTGAATGTATTT
AGAAAAATAAACAAATAGGGGTTCCGCGCACATTTCCCCGAAAAGTGCCACCTGAACGAAGCATCTGTGC
TTCATTTTGTAGAACAAAAATGCAACGCGAGAGCGCTAATTTTTCAAACAAAGAATCTGAGCTGCATTTT
TACAGAACAGAAATGCAACGCGAAAGCGCTATTTTACCAACGAAGAATCTGTGCTTCATTTTTGTAAAAC
AAAAATGCAACGCGAGAGCGCTAATTTTTCAAACAAAGAATCTGAGCTGCATTTTTACAGAACAGAAATG
CAACGCGAGAGCGCTATTTTACCAACAAAGAATCTATACTTCTTTTTTGTTCTACAAAAATGCATCCCGA
GAGCGCTATTTTTCTAACAAAGCATCTTAGATTACTTTTTTTCTCCTTTGTGCGCTCTATAATGCAGTCT
CTTGATAACTTTTTGCACTGTAGGTCCGTTAAGGTTAGAAGAAGGCTACTTTGGTGTCTATTTTCTCTTC
CATAAAAAAAGCCTGACTCCACTTCCCGCGTTTACTGATTACTAGCGAAGCTGCGGGTGCATTTTTTCAA
GATAAAGGCATCCCCGATTATATTCTATACCGATGTGGATTGCGCATACTTTGTGAACAGAAAGTGATAG
CGTTGATGATTCTTCATTGGTCAGAAAATTATGAACGGTTTCTTCTATTTTGTCTCTATATACTACGTAT
AGGAAATGTTTACATTTTCGTATTGTTTTCGATTCACTCTATGAATAGTTCTTACTACAATTTTTTTGTC
TAAAGAGTAATACTAGAGATAAACATAAAAAATGTAGAGGTCGAGTTTAGATGCAAGTTCAAGGAGCGAA
AGGTGGATGGGTAGGTTATATAGGGATATAGCACAGAGATATATAGCAAAGAGATACTTTTGAGCAATGT
TTGTGGAAGCGGTATTCGCAATATTTTAGTAGCTCGTTACAGTCCGGTGCGTTTTTGGTTTTTTGAAAGT
GCGTCTTCAGAGCGCTTTTGGTTTTCAAAAGCGCTCTGAAGTTCCTATACTTTCTAGAGAATAGGAACTT
CGGAATAGGAACTTCAAAGCGTTTCCGAAAACGAGCGCTTCCGAAAATGCAACGCGAGCTGCGCACATAC
AGCTCACTGTTCACGTCGCACCTATATCTGCGTGTTGCCTGTATATATATATACATGAGAAGAACGGCAT
AGTGCGTGTTTATGCTTAAATGCGTACTTATATGCGTCTATTTATGTAGGATGAAAGGTAGTCTAGTACC
TCCTGTGATATTATCCCATTCCATGCGGGGTATCGTATGCTTCCTTCAGCACTACCCTTTAGCTGTTCTA
TATGCTGCCACTCCTCAATTGGATTAGTCTCATCCTTCAATGCTATCATTTCCTTTGATATTGGATCATA
CTAAGAAACCATTATTATCATGACATTAACCTATAAAAATAGGCGTATCACGAGGCCCTTTCGTCTCGCG
CGTTTCGGTGATGACGGTGAAAACCTCTGACACATGCAGCTCCCGGAGACGGTCACAGCTTGTCTGTAAG
CGGATGCCGGGAGCAGACAAGCCCGTCAGGGCGCGTCAGCGGGTGTTGGCGGGTGTCGGGGCTGGCTTAA
CTATGCGGCATCAGAGCAGATTGTACTGAGAGTGCACCATACCACCTTTTCAATTCATCATTTTTTTTTT
ATTCTTTTTTTTGATTTCGGTTTCCTTGAAATTTTTTTGATTCGGTAATCTCCGAACAGAAGGAAGAACG
AAGGAAGGAGCACAGACTTAGATTGGTATATATACGCATATGTAGTGTTGAAGAAACATGAAATTGCCCA
GTATTCTTAACCCAACTGCACAGAACAAAAACCTGCAGGAAACGAAGATAAATCATGTCGAAAGCTACAT
ATAAGGAACGTGCTGCTACTCATCCTAGTCCTGTTGCTGCCAAGCTATTTAATATCATGCACGAAAAGCA
AACAAACTTGTGTGCTTCATTGGATGTTCGTACCACCAAGGAATTACTGGAGTTAGTTGAAGCATTAGGT
CCCAAAATTTGTTTACTAAAAACACATGTGGATATCTTGACTGATTTTTCCATGGAGGGCACAGTTAAGC
CGCTAAAGGCATTATCCGCCAAGTACAATTTTTTACTCTTCGAAGACAGAAAATTTGCTGACATTGGTAA
TACAGTCAAATTGCAGTACTCTGCGGGTGTATACAGAATAGCAGAATGGGCAGACATTACGAATGCACAC
GGTGTGGTGGGCCCAGGTATTGTTAGCGGTTTGAAGCAGGCGGCAGAAGAAGTAACAAAGGAACCTAGAG
GCCTTTTGATGTTAGCAGAATTGTCATGCAAGGGCTCCCTATCTACTGGAGAATATACTAAGGGTACTGT
TGACATTGCGAAGAGCGACAAAGATTTTGTTATCGGCTTTATTGCTCAAAGAGACATGGGTGGAAGAGAT
GAAGGTTACGATTGGTTGATTATGACACCCGGTGTGGGTTTAGATGACAAGGGAGACGCATTGGGTCAAC
AGTATAGAACCGTGGATGATGTGGTCTCTACAGGATCTGACATTATTATTGTTGGAAGAGGACTATTTGC
AAAGGGAAGGGATGCTAAGGTAGAGGGTGAACGTTACAGAAAAGCAGGCTGGGAAGCATATTTGAGAAGA
TGCGGCCAGCAAAACTAAAAAACTGTATTATAAGTAAATGCATGTATACTAAACTCACAAATTAGAGCTT
CAATTTAATTATATCAGTTATTACCCTATGCGGTGTGAAATACCGCACAGATGCGTAAGGAGAAAATACC
GCATCAGGAAATTGTAAGCGTTAATATTTTGTTAAAATTCGCGTTAAATTTTTGTTAAATCAGCTCATTT
TTTAACCAATAGGCCGAAATCGGCAAAATCCCTTATAAATCAAAAGAATAGACCGAGATAGGGT
[37 nt withheld, positions 4825-4861]
AAAGAACGTGGACTCCAACGTCAAAGG
[49 nt withheld, positions 4889-4937]
T
[91 nt withheld, positions 4939-5029]
G
[124 nt withheld, positions 5031-5154]
CCATTCGCCATTCAGGCTGCGCAACTGTTGGGAAGGGCGATCGGTGCGGGCCTCTTCGCTATTACGCCAG
CTGGCGAAAGGGGGATGTGCTGCAAGGCGATTAAGTTGGGTAACGCCAGGGTTTTCCCAGTCACGACGTT
GTAAAACGACGGCCAGTGAGCGCGCGTAATACGACTCACTATAGGGCGAATTGGGTACCGGCCGCAAATT
AAAGCCTTCGAGCGTCCCAAAACCTTCTCAAGCAAGGTTTTCAGTATAATGTTACATGCGTACACGCGTC
TGTACAGAAAAAAAAGAAAAATTTGAAATATAAATAACGTTCTTAATACTAACATAACTATAAAAAAATA
AATAGGGACCTAGACTTCAGGTTGTCTAACTCCTTCCTTTTCGGTTAGAGCGGATGTGGGGGGAGGGCGT
GAACGTAAGCGTGACATAACTAATTACATGACTCGAGAAGAGATCACACCTTCCTCTTCTTCTTGGGGTC
AGCCCTGCTGTCTCCACCGAGCTGAGAGAGGTCGATTCTTGTTTCATAGAGCCCCGTAATTGACTGATGA
ATCAGTGTGGCGTCCAGGACCTCCTTTGTAGAGGTGTACCGCTTTCTGTCTATGGTGGTGTCGAAGTACT
TGAAGGCTGCAGGCGCGCCCAAGTTGGTCAGAGTAAACAAGTAGATAATGTTTTCTGCCTGCTCCCTGAT
GGGCTTATCCCTGTGCTTATTGTAAGCAGAAAGCACCTTATCGAGGTTAGCGTCGGCGAGGATCACTCTT
TTGGAGAATTCGCTTATTTGCTCGATGATCTCATCAAGGTAGTGTTTGTGTTGTTCCACGAACAGCTGCT
TCTGCTCATTATCTTCGGGAGACCCTTTGAGCTTTTCATAGTGGCTGGCCAGATACAAGAAATTAACGTA
TTTAGAGGGCAGTGCCAGCTCGTTACCTTTCTGCAGCTCGCCCGCACTAGCGAGCATTCGTTTCCGGCCG
TTTTCAAGCTCAAAGAGAGAGTACTTGGGAAGCTTAATGATGAGGTCTTTTTTGACCTCTTTATATCCTT
TCGCCTCGAGAAAGTCGATGGGGTTTTTTTCGAAGCTTGATCGCTCCATGATTGTGATGCCCAGCAGTTC
CTTGACGCTTTTGAGTTTTTTAGACTTCCCTTTCTCCACTTTGGCCACAACCAGTACACTGTAAGCGACT
GTAGGAGAATCGAATCCGCCGTATTTCTTGGGGTCCCAATCTTTTTTGCGTGCGATCAGCTTGTCGCTGT
TCCTTTTCGGGAGGATACTTTCCTTGGAGAAGCCTCCGGTCTGTACTTCGGTCTTTTTAACGATGTTCAC
CTGCGGCATGGACAGGACCTTCCGGACTGTCGCGAAATCCCTACCCTTGTCCCACACGATTTCTCCTGTT
TCTCCGTTTGTTTCGATAAGTGGTCGCTTCCGAATCTCTCCATTGGCCAGTGTAATCTCGGTCTTGAAAA
AATTCATAATATTGCTGTAAAAGAAGTACTTAGCGGTGGCCTTGCCTATTTCCTGCTCAGACTTTGCGAT
CATTTTCCTAACATCGTACACTTTATAGTCTCCGTAAACAAATTCAGATTCAAGCTTGGGATATTTTTTG
ATAAGTGCAGTGCCTACCACTGCATTCAGGTAGGCATCATGCGCATGGTGGTAATTGTTGATCTCTCTCA
CCTTATAAAACTGAAAGTCCTTTCTGAAATCTGAGACCAGCTTAGACTTCAGAGTAATAACTTTCACCTC
TCGAATCAGTTTGTCATTTTCATCGTACTTGGTGTTCATGCGTGAATCGAGAATTTGGGCCACGTGCTTG
GTGATCTGGCGTGTCTCAACAAGCTGCCTTTTGATGAAGCCGGCTTTATCCAACTCAGACAGGCCACCTC
GTTCAGCCTTAGTCAGATTATCGAACTTCCGTTGTGTGATCAGTTTGGCGTTCAGCAGCTGCCGCCAATA
ATTTTTCATTTTCTTGACAACTTCTTCTGAGGGGACGTTATCACTCTTCCCTCTATTTTTATCGGATCTT
GTCAACACTTTATTATCAATAGAATCATCTTTGAGAAAAGACTGGGGCACGATATGATCCACGTCGTAGT
CGGAGAGCCGATTGATGTCCAGTTCCTGATCCACGTACATGTCCCTGCCGTTCTGCAGGTAGTACAGGTA
GAGCTTCTCATTCTGAAGCTGGGTGTTTTCAACTGGGTGTTCCTTAAGGATTTGGGACCCCAGTTCTTTT
ATACCCTCTTCAATCCTCTTCATCCTTTCCCTACTGTTCTTCTGTCCCTTCTGGGTAGTTTGGTTCTCTC
GGGCCATCTCGATAACGATATTCTCGGGCTTATGCCTTCCCATTACTTTGACGAGTTCATCCACGACCTT
AACGGTCTGCAGTATTCCCTTTTTGATAGCTGGGCTACCTGCAAGATTAGCGATGTGCTCGTGAAGACTG
TCCCCCTGGCCAGAAACTTGTGCTTTCTGGATGTCCTCCTTAAAGGTGAGAGAGTCATCATGGATCAACT
GCATGAAGTTCCGGTTGGCAAATCCATCGGACTTAAGAAAATCCAGGATTGTCTTTCCACTCTGCTTGTC
TCGGATCCCATTGATCAGTTTTCTTGACAGCCGCCCCCATCCTGTATATCGGCGCCTCTTGAGCTGTTTC
ATGACTTTGTCGTCGAAGAGATGAGCGTAAGTTTTCAAGCGTTCTTCAATCATCTCCCTATCTTCAAACA
ACGTAAGGGTGAGGACAATGTCCTCAAGAATGTCCTCGTTCTCCTCATTGTCCAGGAAGTCCTTGTCTTT
AATGATTTTCAGGAGATCGTGATACGTTCCCAGGGATGCGTTGAAGCGATCCTCCACTCCGCTGATTTCA
ACAGAGTCGAAACATTCAATCTTTTTGAAATAGTCTTCTTTGAGCTGTTTCACGGTAACTTTCCGGTTCG
TCTTGAAGAGGAGGTCCACGATAGCTTTCTTCTGCTCTCCAGACAGGAATGCTGGCTTTCTCATCCCTTC
TGTGACGTATTTGACCTTGGTGAGCTCGTTATAAACTGTGAAGTACTCGTACAGCAGAGAGTGTTTAGGA
AGCACCTTTTCGTTAGGCAGATTTTTATCAAAGTTAGTCATCCTTTCGATGAAGGACTGGGCAGAGGCCC
CCTTATCCACGACTTCCTCGAAGTTCCAGGGAGTGATGGTCTCTTCTGATTTGCGAGTCATCCACGCGAA
TCTGGAATTTCCCCGGGCGAGGGGGCCTACATAGTAGGGTATCCGAAATGTGAGGATTTTCTCAATCTTT
TCCCTGTTATCTTTCAAAAAGGGGTAGAAATCCTCTTGCCGCCTGAGGATAGCGTGCAGTTCGCCCAGGT
GAATCTGGTGGGGGATGCTTCCATTGTCGAAAGTGCGCTGTTTGCGCAACAGATCTTCTCTGTTAAGCTT
TACCAGCAGCTCCTCGGTGCCGTCCATTTTTTCCAAGATGGGCTTAATAAATTTGTAAAATTCCTCCTGG
CTTGCTCCGCCGTCAATGTATCCGGCGTAGCCATTTTTAGACTGATCGAAGAAAATTTCCTTGTACTTCT
CAGGCAGTTGCTGTCTGACAAGGGCCTTCAGCAAAGTCAAGTCTTGGTGGTGCTCATCATAGCGCTTGAT
CATACTAGCGCTCAGCGGAGCTTTGGTGATCTCCGTGTTCACTCGCAGAATATCACTCAGCAGAATGGCG
TCTGACAGGTTCTTTGCCGCCAAAAAAAGGTCTGCGTACTGGTCGCCGATCTGGGCCAGCAGATTGTCGA
GATCATCATCGTAGGTGTCTTTGCTCAGTTGAAGCTTGGCATCTTCGGCCAGGTCGAAGTTAGATTTAAA
GTTGGGGGTCAGCCCGAGTGACAGGGCGATAAGATTACCAAACAGGCCGTTCTTCTTCTCCCCAGGGAGC
TGTGCGATGAGGTTTTCGAGCCGCCGGGATTTGGACAGCCTAGCGCTCAGGATTGCTTTGGCGTCAACTC
CGGATGCGTTGATCGGGTTCTCTTCGAAAAGCTGATTGTAAGTCTGAACCAGTTGGATAAAGAGTTTGTC
GACATCGCTGTTGTCTGGGTTCAGGTCCCCCTCGATGAGGAAGTGTCCCCGAAATTTGATCATATGCGCC
AGCGCGAGATAGATCAACCGCAAGTCAGCCTTATCAGTACTGTCTACAAGCTTCTTCCTCAGATGATATA
TGGTTGGGTACTTTTCATGGTACGCCACCTCGTCCACGATATTGCCAAAGATTGGGTGGCGCTCGTTCTT
TTTATCCTCCTCCACCAAAAAGGACTCCTCCAGCCTATGGAAGAAAGAGTCATCCACCTTAGCCATCTCA
TTACTAAAGATCTCCTGCAGGTAGCAGATCCGATTCTTTCTGCGGGTATATCTGCGCCGTGCTGTTCTTT
TGAGCCGCGTGGCTTCGGCCGTCTCCCCGGAGTCGAACAGGAGGGCGCCAATGAGGTTCTTCTTTATGCT
GTGGCGATCGGTATTGCCCAGAACTTTGAATTTTTTGCTCGGCACCTTGTACTCGTCCGTAATGACGGCC
CAACCGACGCTGTTTGTGCCGATATCGAGCCCAATGGAGTACTTCTTGTCCATTTTTTTCCAAGTTGATT
GTATGCTTGGTATAGCTTGAAATATTGTGCAGAAAAAGAAACAAGGAAGAAAGGGAACGAGAACAATGAC
GAGGAAACAAAAGATTAATAATTGCAGGTCTATTTATACTTGATAGCAAGACAGCAAACTTTTTTTTATT
TCAAATTCAAGTAACTGGAAGGAAGGCCGTATACCGTTGCTCATTAGAGAGTAGTGTGCGTGAATGAAGG
AAGGAAAAAGTTTCGTGTGCTTCGAGATACCCCTCATCAGCTCTGGAACAACGACATCTGTTGGTGCTGT
CTTTGTCGTTAATTTTTTCCTTTAGTGTCTTCCATCATTTTTTTGTCATTGCGGATATGGTGAGACAACA
ACGGGGGAGAGAGAAAAGAAAAAAAAAGAAAAGAAGTTGCATGCGCCTATTATTACTTCAATAGATGGCA
AATGGAAAAAGGGTAGTGAAACTTCGATATGATGATGGCTATCAAGTCTAGGGCTACAGTATTAGTTCGT
TATGTACCACCATCAATGAGGCAGTGTAATTGGTGTAGTCTTGTTTAGCCCATTATGTCTTGTCTGGTAT
CTGTTCTATTGTATATCTCCCCTCCGCCACCTACATGTTAGGGAGACCAACGAAGGTATTATAGGAATCC
CGATGTATGGGTTTGGTTGCCAGAAAAGAGGAAGTCCATATTGTACACCCGGAAACAACAAAAGGATGTC
GACTATCCACTAGACAGAAGTTTGCGTTCCATACTGTCAGAGGTGGCATTTTACATAACAATAGTGACAA
AAAATAAAAAAAGCACCGACTCGGTGCCACTTTTTCAAGTTGATAACGGACTAGCCTTATTTTAACTTGC
TATTTCTAGCTCTAAAACTCCTCCATAGAGAACGTATCAAAGTCCCATTCGCCACCCGAAGGTGTTGCCC
AGCCGGCGCCAGCGAGGAGGCTGGGACCATGCCGGCCATCTCTCCCGGGGGCGAGTCGAACGCCCGATCT
CAAGATTTCGTAGTGATAAATTACAGTCTTGCGCCTTAAACCAACTTGGCTACCGAGAGTATTTAATTGT
TGAAGAAAGAGTATACTAGCTCCAGCTTTTGTTCCCTTTAGTGAGGGTTAATTGCGCGCTTGGCGTAATC
ATGGTCATAGCTGTTTCCTGTGTGAAATTGTTATCCGCTCACAATTCCACACAACATACGAGCCGGAAGC
ATAAAGTGTAAAGCCTGGGGTGCCTAATGAGTGAGCTAACTCACATTAATTGCGTTGCGCTCACTGCCCG
CTTTCCAGTCGGGAAACCTGTCGTGCCAGCTGCATTAATGAATCGGCCAACGCGCGGGGAGAGGCGGTTT
GC
